Addgene plasmid #228163: SP_D1
Purpose: Plasmid contains the secretion signal peptide sequence of the yeast MEL2 gene for use in Combinatorial Golden Gate Assembly (BsaI restriction sites).
Depositing lab: Joseph Brock. Depositing organization: Australian National University. Publication: High-throughput optimisation of protein secretion in yeast via an engineered biosensor. Cleaver A, Luo R, Smith OB, Murphy L, Schwessinger B, Brock J. Trends Biotechnol. 2025 Apr;43(4):838-867. doi: 10.1016/j.tibtech.2024.11.010. Epub 2024 Dec 13. PubMed 39674781.
Backbone
  Vector backbone: pYTK001
  Backbone manufacturer: John Dueber, Addgene plasmid #65108
  Vector type: Synthetic Biology
Growth in bacteria
  Bacterial resistance: Chloramphenicol, 25 μg/mL
  Growth temperature: 37°C
  Growth strain: DH5alpha
  Copy number: High Copy
Gene/Insert
  Gene/Insert name: sp_P41945_MEL2_YEASX:0-18 (alt name: Uniprot: P41945)
  Species: S. cerevisiae (budding yeast)
  Cloning method: Golden Gate
Terms and licenses: Academic/Nonprofit Terms; Industry Terms: Not Available to Industry
Depositor comments: Signal peptides direct recombinant protein secretion in yeast. Codon optimised for expression in S. cerevisiae. This part is designed for use with components from the MoClo Yeast Toolkit (Lee et al. 2015). This insert is a 3a* component, see Williams et al. 2024 for more detail.
How to cite: SP_D1 was a gift from Joseph Brock (Addgene plasmid # 228163 ; http://n2t.net/addgene:228163 ; RRID:Addgene_228163)
