[The description below was written by a language model from this plasmid's Addgene catalogue record and pLannotate feature annotations shown in this document.]
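Description:
SP_D1 is a small part-storage plasmid (about 1.7 kb) built on the pYTK001 entry vector of the MoClo Yeast Toolkit and intended for synthetic biology work rather than direct expression. It is maintained in E. coli through a high-copy ColE1/pUC-type origin of replication and selected with chloramphenicol, conferred by a cat (chloramphenicol acetyltransferase) gene driven by its native cat promoter. A minimal phage lambda t0 terminator lies between the resistance cassette and the insert position. No yeast origin, yeast marker, promoter or terminator for the insert appears in the feature table, consistent with a plasmid that only carries a single modular part.

The payload is the secretion signal peptide of the S. cerevisiae MEL2 alpha-galactosidase (the first 18 residues of the UniProt entry), codon optimised for budding yeast. The automated annotation labels this short 54 nt coding fragment as MEL1 rather than MEL2, which most likely reflects the close similarity of the MEL family signal sequences rather than a different insert. According to the record, the part is flanked by BsaI sites so that it can be released and joined to other toolkit components in combinatorial Golden Gate assembly, and it is formatted as a "3a*" type component, meaning it occupies an N-terminal position fused upstream of a coding sequence. Once assembled into a full transcription unit, the signal peptide directs the recombinant protein into the yeast secretory pathway. The plasmid belongs to a collection of signal peptide parts used for high-throughput screening and optimisation of protein secretion in yeast.
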