Features (pLannotate 1.2.2; 5 found; start..end, strand, type, name):
     11..64      +  CDS            MEL1 (fragment): MEL1_YEASX - Experimental evidence at protein level: Swiss-Prot protein existence level 1. From Saccharomyces cerevisiae (Baker's yeast).
     84..118     -  terminator     lambda t0 terminator: minimal transcription terminator from phage lambda (Scholtissek and Grosse, 1987)
    192..848     -  CDS            cat: CAT_ECOLX - Experimental evidence at protein level: Swiss-Prot protein existence level 1. This enzyme is an effector of chloramphenicol resistance in bacteria. From Escherichia coli. This protein is used as a marker in many commonly used cloning vectors, such as pACYC184.
    849..946     -  promoter       cat promoter: promoter of the E. coli cat gene encoding chloramphenicol acetyltransferase
   1030..1618    +  rep_origin     ori: high-copy-number ColE1/pMB1/pBR322/pUC origin of replication
>Addgene plasmid #228163 | SP_D1 | addgene full sequence | sequence record 451791 | Addgene NGS Result
TCGGTCTCATATGTTTGCATTTTATTTTCTAACGGCTTGCATCTCATTAAAGGGAGTCTTTGGTGCCCCT
TGAGACCAGACCAATAAAAAACGCCCGGCGGCAACCGAGCGTTCTGAACAAATCCAGATGGAGTTCTGAG
GTCATTACTGGATCTATCAACAGGAGTCCAAGCGAGCTCGATATCAAATTACGCCCCGCCCTGCCACTCA
TCGCAGTACTGTTGTAATTCATTAAGCATTCTGCCGACATGGAAGCCATCACAAACGGCATGATGAACCT
GAATCGCCAGCGGCATCAGCACCTTGTCGCCTTGCGTATAATATTTGCCCATGGTGAAAACGGGGGCGAA
GAAGTTGTCCATATTGGCCACGTTTAAATCAAAACTGGTGAAACTCACCCAGGGATTGGCTGAAACGAAA
AACATATTCTCAATAAACCCTTTAGGGAAATAGGCCAGGTTTTCACCGTAACACGCCACATCTTGCGAAT
ATATGTGTAGAAACTGCCGGAAATCGTCGTGGTATTCACTCCAGAGCGATGAAAACGTTTCAGTTTGCTC
ATGGAAAACGGTGTAACAAGGGTGAACACTATCCCATATCACCAGCTCACCGTCTTTCATTGCCATACGA
AATTCCGGATGAGCATTCATCAGGCGGGCAAGAATGTGAATAAAGGCCGGATAAAACTTGTGCTTATTTT
TCTTTACGGTCTTTAAAAAGGCCGTAATATCCAGCTGAACGGTCTGGTTATAGGTACATTGAGCAACTGA
CTGAAATGCCTCAAAATGTTCTTTACGATGCCATTGGGATATATCAACGGTGGTATATCCAGTGATTTTT
TTCTCCATTTTAGCTTCCTTAGCTCCTGAAAATCTCGATAACTCAAAAAATACGCCCGGTAGTGATCTTA
TTTCATTATGGTGAAAGTTGGAACCTCTTACGTGCCCGATCAATCATGACCAAAATCCCTTAACGTGAGT
TTTCGTTCCACTGAGCGTCAGACCCCGTAGAAAAGATCAAAGGATCTTCTTGAGATCCTTTTTTTCTGCG
CGTAATCTGCTGCTTGCAAACAAAAAAACCACCGCTACCAGCGGTGGTTTGTTTGCCGGATCAAGAGCTA
CCAACTCTTTTTCCGAAGGTAACTGGCTTCAGCAGAGCGCAGATACCAAATACTGTTCTTCTAGTGTAGC
CGTAGTTAGGCCACCACTTCAAGAACTCTGTAGCACCGCCTACATACCTCGCTCTGCTAATCCTGTTACC
AGTGGCTGCTGCCAGTGGCGATAAGTCGTGTCTTACCGGGTTGGACTCAAGACGATAGTTACCGGATAAG
GCGCAGCGGTCGGGCTGAACGGGGGGTTCGTGCACACAGCCCAGCTTGGAGCGAACGACCTACACCGAAC
TGAGATACCTACAGCGTGAGCTATGAGAAAGCGCCACGCTTCCCGAAGGGAGAAAGGCGGACAGGTATCC
GGTAAGCGGCAGGGTCGGAACAGGAGAGCGCACGAGGGAGCTTCCAGGGGGAAACGCCTGGTATCTTTAT
AGTCCTGTCGGGTTTCGCCACCTCTGACTTGAGCGTCGATTTTTGTGATGCTCGTCAGGGGGGCGGAGCC
TATGGAAAAACGCCAGCAACGCGGCCTTTTTACGGTTCCTGGCCTTTTGCTGGCCTTTTGCTCACATGTT
CTTTCCTGCGTTATCCCCTGATTCTGTGGATAACCGTAG
